Addgene plasmid #218610: pJJB1503
Purpose: Express Pex30
Depositing lab: John Dueber. Depositing organization: University of California, Berkeley. Publication: ML-enhanced peroxisome capacity enables compartmentalization of multienzyme pathway. Baker JJ, Shi J, Wang S, Mujica EM, Bianco S, Capponi S, Dueber JE. Nat Chem Biol. 2024 Oct 14. doi: 10.1038/s41589-024-01759-2. PubMed 39402374.
Backbone
  Vector backbone: TMP137
  Backbone manufacturer: Internal
  Vector type: Yeast Expression
  Selectable markers: LEU2
Growth in bacteria
  Bacterial resistance: Kanamycin, 50 μg/mL
  Growth temperature: 37°C
  Growth strain: DH5alpha
  Copy number: High Copy
Gene/Insert
  Gene/Insert name: Pex30
  Species: S. cerevisiae (budding yeast)
  Cloning method: Golden Gate
Terms and licenses: Academic/Nonprofit Terms; Industry Terms: Not Available to Industry
Depositor comments: Integrated into LEU2 locus
How to cite: pJJB1503 was a gift from John Dueber (Addgene plasmid # 218610 ; http://n2t.net/addgene:218610 ; RRID:Addgene_218610)
