[The description below was written by a language model from this plasmid's Addgene catalogue record and pLannotate feature annotations shown in this document.]
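Description:
pJJB1503 is a yeast expression plasmid built by Golden Gate assembly on an in-house backbone (TMP137) and designed for chromosomal integration rather than episomal maintenance. The depositor notes that it is integrated at the LEU2 locus, and the feature table shows no yeast replication origin or centromere. In E. coli it is propagated as a high-copy plasmid through a ColE1/pUC-type origin and selected with kanamycin through an aminoglycoside phosphotransferase (KanR) gene. In yeast, selection relies on a complete LEU2 cassette, with the LEU2 promoter driving the 3-isopropylmalate dehydrogenase coding sequence, which restores leucine prototrophy in leu2 strains.

The payload is the full-length Saccharomyces cerevisiae PEX30 open reading frame, followed by the ADH1 transcription terminator. About 700 nt of unannotated sequence lie upstream of the coding region and presumably contain the promoter, but neither the catalogue fields nor the annotation identifies it. Several short yeast genomic fragments are also annotated, including pieces of NFS1 and the predicted ORF YC021. NFS1 is a chromosomal neighbour of LEU2, so these fragments most likely belong to the homology arms that direct recombination into that locus, with the bacterial origin and KanR lying between them. The record does not explicitly label them as such.

Pex30 is a membrane protein associated with peroxisome biogenesis and regulation. The plasmid's stated purpose is simply to express it, and it comes from work aimed at increasing peroxisome capacity in yeast so that multienzyme pathways can be compartmentalized in the organelle.
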