Features (pLannotate 1.2.2; 10 found; start..end, strand, type, name):
    707..2275    +  CDS            PEX30: PEX30_YEAST - Experimental evidence at protein level: Swiss-Prot protein existence level 1. From Saccharomyces cerevisiae (strain ATCC 204508 / S288c) (Baker's yeast).
   2294..2481    +  terminator     ADH1 terminator: S. cerevisiae ADH1; transcription terminator for the S. cerevisiae alcohol dehydrogenase 1 (ADH1) gene
   2740..2817    +  CDS            YO192_YEAST (fragment): Experimental evidence at protein level: Swiss-Prot protein existence level 1. From Saccharomyces cerevisiae (strain ATCC 204508 / S288c) (Baker's yeast).
   2957..3364    +  promoter       LEU2 promoter: S. cerevisiae LEU2
   3365..4456    +  CDS            LEU2: LEU3_YEAST - Experimental evidence at protein level: Swiss-Prot protein existence level 1. Catalyzes the oxidation of 3-carboxy-2-hydroxy-4- methylpentanoate (3-isopropylmalate) to 3-carboxy-4-methyl-2- oxopentanoate. The product decarboxylates to 4-methyl-2 oxopentanoate. From Saccharomyces cerevisiae (strain ATCC 204508 / S288c) (Baker's yeast).
   4821..4934    -  CDS            NFS1 (fragment): NFS1_YEAST - Also known as SPL1 From Saccharomyces cerevisiae (strain ATCC 204508 / S288c) (Baker's yeast).
   5260..5451    -  CDS            NFS1 (fragment): NFS1_YEAST - Also known as SPL1 From Saccharomyces cerevisiae (strain ATCC 204508 / S288c) (Baker's yeast).
   5490..6305    -  CDS            KanR: aminoglycoside phosphotransferase; aph(3')-Ia; confers resistance to kanamycin in bacteria or G418 (Geneticin®) in eukaryotes
   6530..7118    +  rep_origin     ori: high-copy-number ColE1/pMB1/pBR322/pUC origin of replication
   7281..7655    +  CDS            YC021_YEAST: Protein predicted: Swiss-Prot protein existence level 4. From Saccharomyces cerevisiae (strain ATCC 204508 / S288c) (Baker's yeast).
>Addgene plasmid #218610 | pJJB1503 | addgene full sequence | sequence record 431876 | Addgene NGS Result
AAGAGGATGTCCAATATTTTTTTTAAGGAATAAGGATACTTCAAGACTAGATTCCCCCCTGCATTCCCAT
CAGAACCGTAAACCTTGGCGCTTTCCTTGGGAAGTATTCAAGAAGTGCCTTGTCCGGTTTCTGTGGCTCA
CAAACCAGCGCGCCCGATATGGCTTTCTTTTCACTTATGAATGTACCAGTACGGGACAATTAGAACGCTC
CTGTAACAATCTCTTTGCAAATGTGGGGTTACATTCTAACCATGTCACACTGCTGACGAAATTCAAAGTA
AAAAAAAATGGGACCACGTCTTGAGAACGATAGATTTTCTTTATTTTACATTGAACAGTCGTTGTCTCAG
CGCGCTTTATGTTTTCATTCATACTTCATATTATAAAATAACAAAAGAAGAATTTCATATTCACGCCCAA
GAAATCAGGCTGCTTTCCAAATGCAATTGACACTTCATTAGCCATCACACAAAACTCTTTCTTGCTGGAG
CTTCTTTTAAAAAAGACCTCAGTACACCAAACACGTTACCCGACCTCGTTATTTTACGACAACTATGATA
AAATTCTGAAGAAAAAATAAAAAAATTTTCATACTTCTTGCTTTTATTTAAACCATTGAATGATTTCTTT
TGAACAAAACTACCTGTTTCACCAAAGGAAATAGAAAGAAAAAATCAATTAGAAGAAAACAAAAAACAAA
AGATCTATGAGTGGTAACACAACTAACGTGCATGAGACTAGAGCCAAGTTTGCAGAGACGCTGCAACCGA
GGATTGGTGGCAATACTACAAAAGTGATACGAGCTGCTTTGGAAAAGAACGAAGCTGAAAGCGGGGTGTC
TGAGGATAATGATAACGGGTCATTGGAGAAAGTTAACGTAGCTACTTCGCCGCTTTTGACATCAACACCG
CCCACAATCTCAAAGGCGTTGGTGAAATTGTACCCTTATTTAATTCTCATTGACGAATTCCTAAACGTTG
TTACATGGACAGGAAAGAATATTTGGAGCAGTGTTTTGATGCTGTGTCTCTTTATTACTACCGTTGAGTA
TTTTGAAACGCTGGTGAAGTACTTTGGACATCTTGCCATCATTGCTATTTTGTGGGGTTATTCCCTATTG
GACAATTATATTGAGGGTACGTTGAGCTCCTCACCAACATTAGAAGATATTGCTCTCTTAATGAACAGAG
TATCCTTGAAGTCAGATATTTTGCTCTCCCCCATGGTTAACCTTGGAACGCAAGATATTCAACGGCTTCT
ATATACTACGGTCATATTATCTCCAATATACGTGATGATAACCTGGCTACTTTTACCACCGAGAAGCTTG
ATGCTGATGGTGGGCATGTTCCTTTTAACGTATCACTCACCATGGTCTAAAGTAGCAAGAAGGCTTTTAT
GGAAGTTTAAGATTGTCAGGCTGCTTGTTTTCTACGTCACGGGTTTAGACCTTGGTGGAATAAATAAGGA
CCAGGGTATTTTTGCTACAGTGCAGAAGCAAGTGAAAAAGTTGGCATCAACAGAAAACAGTAATGGCGTA
TTATCCGATTCCAAGCCTATCCGTTTTACTTATGTTTTGTACGAGAACCAGCGTCGTTGGTTAGGTATTG
GATGGAAGCCTAGTATGTTGAGTTATGAGAGGACTCCATGGACCGATGAATTTTTGAATGAGGCTCCCTC
TCCTGAAAACTTCCATCTACCTGAAGAGACTAACACTATGGTTTGGAGATGGGTCGACAAGACATGGAGG
CTAGACATGACTAATGACGGTGCCATTCAAGTGCCCAATTCAAAGGCAAGAACTTCCGCAGATCCCTCCC
CTGACGAGGGATTTATATATTACGACAATACCTGGAAAAAACCAAGTAAAGAAGATTCCTTTTCTAAATA
TACAAGAAGAAGAAGATGGGTAAGAACCGCAGAATTGGTCAAAACTTCTGACTTTGATGAAAGCGTGATA
AATTCGAATAGAAATTCTGCCATTGAACAAAAGGTTGAAGAAAACAGCACGAATGGTTTAACCGCTGAGC
AAGAGCTTGGGAGCAACAAGCAAGAGAAAGATAATGCGAAAAAAGTAGGAGAGCCTACAACAGAAGAGAC
AAAAGAATTTGCCGAAGCATCAAACATCAACGAAGGCGAGTTTGAAAGAATTTCCTCGACCGATGAAGAA
GTTTTAAAATCTAGGGCAAGAGATCGACTGGCAAAAGTATTAGATGATACTGAAGAGAAAGAGCAATCAA
ATCCAACCATTGGTCGCGATAGCAAGAAGGCCGTATGAGGATCCTAACTCGAGGCGAATTTCTTATGATT
TATGATTTTTATTATTAAATAAGTTATAAAAAAAATAAGTGTATACAAATTTTAAAGTGACTCTTAGGTT
TTAAAACGAAAATTCTTATTCTTGAGTAACTCTTTCCTGTAGGTCAGGTTGCTTTCTCAGGTATAGCATG
AGGTCGCTCTTATTGACCACACCTCTACCGGCATGCCGAGCAAATGCCTGCAAATCGCTCCCCATTTCGC
TGGAAATCTGCTCGTCAGTGGTGCTCACACTGACGAATCATGTACAGATCATACCGATGACTGCCTGGCG
ACTCACAACTAAGCAAGACAGCCGGAACCAGCGCCGGCGAACACCACTGCATATATGGCATATCACAACA
GTCCACGTCTCAAGCAGTTACAGAGATGTTACGAACCACTAGTGCACTGCAGTACATCGAGGAGAACTTC
TAGTATATCTACATACCTAATATTATTGCCTTATTAAAAATGGAATCCCAACAATTACATCAAAATCCAC
ATTCTCTTCAAAATCAATTGTCCTGTACTTCCTTGTTCATGTGTGTTCAAAAACGTTATATTTATAGGAT
AATTATACTCTATTTCTCAACAAGTAATTGGTTGTTTGGCCGAGCGGTCTAAGGCGCCTGATTCAAGAAA
TATCTTGACCGCAGTTAACTGTGGGAATACTCAGGTATCGTAAGATGCAAGAGTTCGAATCTCTTAGCAA
CCATTATTTTTTTCCTCAACATAACGAGAACACACAGGGGCGCTATCGCACAGAATCAAATTCGATGACT
GGAAATTTTTTGTTAATTTCAGAGGTCGCCTGACGCATATACCTTTTTCAACTGAAAAATTGGGAGAAAA
AGGAAAGGTGAGAGCGCCGGAACCGGCTTTTCATATAGAATAGAGAAGCGTTCATGACTAAATGCTTGCA
TCACAATACTTGAAGTTGACAATATTATTTAAGGACCTATTGTTTTTTCCAATAGGTGGTTAGCAATCGT
CTTACTTTCTAACTTTTCTTACCTTTTACATTTCAGCAATATATATATATATATTTCAAGGATATACCAT
TCTAATGTCTGCCCCTAAGAAGATCGTCGTTTTGCCAGGTGACCACGTTGGTCAAGAAATCACAGCCGAA
GCCATTAAGGTTCTTAAAGCTATTTCTGATGTTCGTTCCAATGTCAAGTTCGATTTCGAAAATCATTTAA
TTGGTGGTGCTGCTATCGATGCTACAGGTGTTCCACTTCCAGATGAGGCGCTGGAAGCCTCCAAGAAGGC
TGATGCCGTTTTGTTAGGTGCTGTGGGTGGTCCTAAATGGGGAACCGGTAGTGTTAGACCTGAACAAGGT
TTACTAAAAATCCGTAAAGAACTTCAATTGTACGCCAACTTAAGACCATGTAACTTTGCATCCGACTCTC
TTTTAGACTTATCTCCAATCAAGCCACAATTTGCTAAAGGTACTGACTTCGTTGTTGTCAGAGAATTAGT
GGGAGGTATTTACTTTGGTAAGAGAAAGGAAGACGATGGTGATGGTGTCGCTTGGGATAGTGAACAATAC
ACCGTTCCAGAAGTGCAAAGAATCACAAGAATGGCCGCTTTCATGGCCCTACAACATGAGCCACCATTGC
CTATTTGGTCCTTGGATAAAGCTAATGTTTTGGCCTCTTCAAGATTATGGAGAAAAACTGTGGAGGAAAC
CATCAAGAACGAATTTCCTACATTGAAGGTTCAACATCAATTGATTGATTCTGCCGCCATGATCCTAGTT
AAGAACCCAACCCACCTAAATGGTATTATAATCACCAGCAACATGTTTGGTGATATCATCTCCGATGAAG
CCTCCGTTATCCCAGGTTCCTTGGGTTTGTTGCCATCTGCGTCCTTGGCCTCTTTGCCAGACAAGAACAC
CGCATTTGGTTTGTACGAACCATGCCACGGTTCTGCTCCAGATTTGCCAAAGAATAAGGTCAACCCTATC
GCCACTATCTTGTCTGCTGCAATGATGTTGAAATTGTCATTGAACTTGCCTGAAGAAGGTAAGGCCATTG
AAGATGCAGTTAAAAAGGTTTTGGATGCAGGTATCAGAACTGGTGATTTAGGTGGTTCCAACAGTACCAC
CGAAGTCGGTGATGCTGTCGCCGAAGAAGTTAAGAAAATCCTTGCTTAAAAAGATTCTCTTTTTTTATGA
TATTTGTACATAAACTTTATAAATGAAATTCATAATAGAAACGACACGAAATTACAAAATGGAATATGTT
CATAGGGTAGACGAAACTATATACGCAATCTACATACATTTATCAAGAAGGAGAAAAAGGAGGATGTAAA
GGAATACAGGTAAGCAAATTGATACTAATGGCTCAACGTGATAAGGAAAAAGAATTGCACTTTAACATTA
ATATTGACAAGGAGGAGGGCACCACACAAAAAGTTAGGTGTAACAGAAAATCATGAAACTATGATTCCTA
ATTTATATATTGGAGGATTTTCTCTAAAAAAAAAAAAATACAACAAATAAAAAACACTCAATGACCTGAC
CATTTGATGGAGTTTAAGTCAATACCTTCTTGAACCATTTCCCATAATGGTGAAAGTTCCCTCAAGAATT
TTACTCTGTCAGAAACGGCCTTAACGACGTAGTCGAGAGTACTCGTATCGCATGTCGGTGCGACACGAAA
TTACAAAATGGAATATGTTCATAGGGTAGACGAAACTATATACGCAATCTACATACATTTATCAAGAAGG
AGAAAAAGGAGGATGTAAAGGAATACAGGTAAGCAAATTGATACTAATGGCTCAACGTGATAAGGAAAAA
GAATTGCACTTTAACATTAATATTGACAAGGAGGAGGGCACCACACAAAAAGTTAGGTGTAACAGAAAAT
CATGAAACTATGATTCCTAATTTATATATTGGAGGATTTTCTCTAAAAAAAAAAAAATACAACAAATAAA
AAACACTCAATGACCTGACCATTTGATGGAGTTTAAGTCAATACCTTCTTGAACCATTTCCCATAATGGT
GAAAGTTCCCTCAAGAATTTTACTCTGTCAGAAACGGCCTTAACGACGTAGTCGACCTCCTCTTCAGTAC
TAAATCTACCAATACCAAATCTGATGGAAGAATGGGCTAATGCATCATCCTTACCCAGCGCCGAGCGGCC
GCGTGTTACAACCAATTAACCAATTCTGATTAGAAAAACTCATCGAGCATCAAATGAAACTGCAATTTAT
TCATATCAGGATTATCAATACCATATTTTTGAAAAAGCCGTTTCTGTAATGAAGGAGAAAACTCACCGAG
GCAGTTCCATAGGATGGCAAGATCCTGGTATCGGTCTGCGATTCCGACTCGTCCAACATCAATACAACCT
ATTAATTTCCCCTCGTCAAAAATAAGGTTATCAAGTGAGAAATCACCATGAGTGACGACTGAATCCGGTG
AGAATGGCAAAAGCTTATGCATTTCTTTCCAGACTTGTTCAACAGGCCAGCCATTACGCTCGTCATCAAA
ATCACTCGCATCAACCAAACCGTTATTCATTCGTGATTGCGCCTGAGCGAGGCGAAATACGCGATCGCTG
TTAAAAGGACAATTACAAACAGGAATCGAATGCAACCGGCGCAGGAACACTGCCAGCGCATCAACAATAT
TTTCACCTGAATCAGGATATTCTTCTAATACCTGGAATGCTGTTTTCCCGGGGATCGCAGTGGTGAGTAA
CCATGCATCATCAGGAGTACGGATAAAATGCTTGATGGTCGGAAGAGGCATAAATTCCGTCAGCCAGTTT
AGTCTGACCATCTCATCTGTAACATCATTGGCAACGCTACCTTTGCCATGTTTCAGAAACAACTCTGGCG
CATCGGGCTTCCCATACAATCGATAGATTGTCGCACCTGATTGCCCGACATTATCGCGAGCCCATTTATA
CCCATATAAATCAGCATCCATGTTGGAATTTAATCGCGGCCTGGAGCAAGACGTTTCCCGTTGAATATGG
CTCATAACACCCCTTGTATTACTGTTTATGTAAGCAGACAGTTTTATTGTTCATGATGATATATTTTTAT
CTTGTGCAATGTAACATCAGAGATTTTGAGACACAACGTGGCTTTGTTGAATAAATCGAACTTTTGCTGA
GTTGAAGGATCAGTCATGACCAAAATCCCTTAACGTGAGTTTTCGTTCCACTGAGCGTCAGACCCCGTAG
AAAAGATCAAAGGATCTTCTTGAGATCCTTTTTTTCTGCGCGTAATCTGCTGCTTGCAAACAAAAAAACC
ACCGCTACCAGCGGTGGTTTGTTTGCCGGATCAAGAGCTACCAACTCTTTTTCCGAAGGTAACTGGCTTC
AGCAGAGCGCAGATACCAAATACTGTTCTTCTAGTGTAGCCGTAGTTAGGCCACCACTTCAAGAACTCTG
TAGCACCGCCTACATACCTCGCTCTGCTAATCCTGTTACCAGTGGCTGCTGCCAGTGGCGATAAGTCGTG
TCTTACCGGGTTGGACTCAAGACGATAGTTACCGGATAAGGCGCAGCGGTCGGGCTGAACGGGGGGTTCG
TGCACACAGCCCAGCTTGGAGCGAACGACCTACACCGAACTGAGATACCTACAGCGTGAGCTATGAGAAA
GCGCCACGCTTCCCGAAGGGAGAAAGGCGGACAGGTATCCGGTAAGCGGCAGGGTCGGAACAGGAGAGCG
CACGAGGGAGCTTCCAGGGGGAAACGCCTGGTATCTTTATAGTCCTGTCGGGTTTCGCCACCTCTGACTT
GAGCGTCGATTTTTGTGATGCTCGTCAGGGGGGCGGAGCCTATGGAAAAACGCCAGCAACGCGGCCTTTT
TACGGTTCCTGGCCTTTTGCTGGCCTTTTGCTCACATGTTCTTTCCTGCGTTATCCCCTGATTCTGTGGA
TAACCGTGCGGCCGCCAATACCCAGAAGAACAGTAAAATAAAGCAAGGTACGTGAAATTAATATTTTTAA
ATGGTTCTAACCGATGCCGAAGAACTGCGCAGTCCGGTTATAACGTCTGACATGTCCTTTTTTGATTTGG
AATCCAACCACTCAAGTGACTCTGTTCATTTACTTTGCGAAAAATATACCCACAAATTGCCCATCGAAAG
TGAATCGCAAACCACCTTCAGACTGGCACCGACAAAGCAAAGATTATACAGACAGAGTACTTTATACGTA
CCGTTAAGTCTCAAGCAAAGGGTTTTCTTATTTACTGAACGGGTAAAGAGTATCTGGGCCGGCTTGCCAA
GATGCAAACCGAATAAGTATTTCAAAGTTGCATTTGCCTTAGCCGTCCTGACACCATTGGCTATTTGGAT
ATTTTATATTGACTTTCGTGTACATTGATCACATCGACTGTTCTATTGGCAAATGAACCACGGGCATTGA
CTATTTTTCAGGTTACTACTATATATTATCATCACGGGCAAGGATTGTACCCTGAATTCGCATCTAGACT
GATGAGACGTGGTAGAGCCACAAACAGCCGGTACAAGCAACGATCTCCAGGACCATCTGAATCATGCGCG
GATGACACGAACTCACGACGGCGATCACAGACATTAACCCACAGTACAGACACTGCGACAACGTGGCAAT
TCGTCGCAATACAACG
